>Addgene plasmid #208308 | ABE-RA4.3 | addgene full sequence | sequence record 409591 | Addgene NGS Result
TCTGGCCGCCAAGAACCTGTCCGACGCCATCCTGCTGAGCGACATCCTGAGAGTGAACACCGAGATCACC
AAGGCCCCCCTGAGCGCCTCTATGATCAAGAGATACGACGAGCACCACCAGGACCTGACCCTGCTGAAAG
CTCTCGTGCGGCAGCAGCTGCCTGAGAAGTACAAAGAGATTTTCTTCGACCAGAGCAAGAACGGCTACGC
CGGCTACATTGACGGCGGAGCCAGCCAGGAAGAGTTCTACAAGTTCATCAAGCCCATCCTGGAAAAGATG
GACGGCACCGAGGAACTGCTCGTGAAGCTGAACAGAGAGGACCTGCTGCGGAAGCAGCGGACCTTCGACA
ACGGCAGCATCCCCCACCAGATCCACCTGGGAGAGCTGCACGCCATTCTGCGGCGGCAGGAAGATTTTTA
CCCATTCCTGAAGGACAACCGGGAAAAGATCGAGAAGATCCTGACCTTCCGCATCCCCTACTACGTGGGC
CCTCTGGCCAGGGGAAACAGCAGATTCGCCTGGATGACCAGAAAGAGCGAGGAAACCATCACCCCCTGGA
ACTTCGAGGAAGTGGTGGACAAGGGCGCTTCCGCCCAGAGCTTCATCGAGCGGATGACCAACTTCGATAA
GAACCTGCCCAACGAGAAGGTGCTGCCCAAGCACAGCCTGCTGTACGAGTACTTCACCGTGTATAACGAG
CTGACCAAAGTGAAATACGTGACCGAGGGAATGAGAAAGCCCGCCTTCCTGAGCGGCGAGCAGAAAAAGG
CCATCGTGGACCTGCTGTTCAAGACCAACCGGAAAGTGACCGTGAAGCAGCTGAAAGAGGACTACTTCAA
GAAAATCGAGTGCTTCGACTCCGTGGAAATCTCCGGCGTGGAAGATCGGTTCAACGCCTCCCTGGGCACA
TACCACGATCTGCTGAAAATTATCAAGGACAAGGACTTCCTGGACAATGAGGAAAACGAGGACATTCTGG
AAGATATCGTGCTGACCCTGACACTGTTTGAGGACAGAGAGATGATCGAGGAACGGCTGAAAACCTATGC
CCACCTGTTCGACGACAAAGTGATGAAGCAGCTGAAGCGGCGGAGATACACCGGCTGGGGCAGGCTGAGC
CGGAAGCTGATCAACGGCATCCGGGACAAGCAGTCCGGCAAGACAATCCTGGATTTCCTGAAGTCCGACG
GCTTCGCCAACAGAAACTTCATGCAGCTGATCCACGACGACAGCCTGACCTTTAAAGAGGACATCCAGAA
AGCCCAGGTGTCCGGCCAGGGCGATAGCCTGCACGAGCACATTGCCAATCTGGCCGGCAGCCCCGCCATT
AAGAAGGGCATCCTGCAGACAGTGAAGGTGGTGGACGAGCTCGTGAAAGTGATGGGCCGGCACAAGCCCG
AGAACATCGTGATCGAAATGGCCAGAGAGAACCAGACCACCCAGAAGGGACAGAAGAACAGCCGCGAGAG
AATGAAGCGGATCGAAGAGGGCATCAAAGAGCTGGGCAGCCAGATCCTGAAAGAACACCCCGTGGAAAAC
ACCCAGCTGCAGAACGAGAAGCTGTACCTGTACTACCTGCAGAATGGGCGGGATATGTACGTGGACCAGG
AACTGGACATCAACCGGCTGTCCGACTACGATGTGGACCATATCGTGCCTCAGAGCTTTCTGAAGGACGA
CTCCATCGACAACAAGGTGCTGACCAGAAGCGACAAGAACCGGGGCAAGAGCGACAACGTGCCCTCCGAA
GAGGTCGTGAAGAAGATGAAGAACTACTGGCGGCAGCTGCTGAACGCCAAGCTGATTACCCAGAGAAAGT
TCGACAATCTGACCAAGGCCGAGAGAGGCGGCCTGAGCGAACTGGATAAGGCCGGCTTCATCAAGAGACA
GCTGGTGGAAACCCGGCAGATCACAAAGCACGTGGCACAGATCCTGGACTCCCGGATGAACACTAAGTAC
GACGAGAATGACAAGCTGATCCGGGAAGTGAAAGTGATCACCCTGAAGTCCAAGCTGGTGTCCGATTTCC
GGAAGGATTTCCAGTTTTACAAAGTGCGCGAGATCAACAACTACCACCACGCCCACGACGCCTACCTGAA
CGCCGTCGTGGGAACCGCCCTGATCAAAAAGTACCCTAAGCTGGAAAGCGAGTTCGTGTACGGCGACTAC
AAGGTGTACGACGTGCGGAAGATGATCGCCAAGAGCGAGCAGGAAATCGGCAAGGCTACCGCCAAGTACT
TCTTCTACAGCAACATCATGAACTTTTTCAAGACCGAGATTACCCTGGCCAACGGCGAGATCCGGAAGCG
GCCTCTGATCGAGACAAACGGCGAAACCGGGGAGATCGTGTGGGATAAGGGCCGGGATTTTGCCACCGTG
CGGAAAGTGCTGAGCATGCCCCAAGTGAATATCGTGAAAAAGACCGAGGTGCAGACAGGCGGCTTCAGCA
AAGAGTCTATCCTGCCCAAGAGGAACAGCGATAAGCTGATCGCCAGAAAGAAGGACTGGGACCCTAAGAA
GTACGGCGGCTTCGACAGCCCCACCGTGGCCTATTCTGTGCTGGTGGTGGCCAAAGTGGAAAAGGGCAAG
TCCAAGAAACTGAAGAGTGTGAAAGAGCTGCTGGGGATCACCATCATGGAAAGAAGCAGCTTCGAGAAGA
ATCCCATCGACTTTCTGGAAGCCAAGGGCTACAAAGAAGTGAAAAAGGACCTGATCATCAAGCTGCCTAA
GTACTCCCTGTTCGAGCTGGAAAACGGCCGGAAGAGAATGCTGGCCTCTGCCGGCGAACTGCAGAAGGGA
AACGAACTGGCCCTGCCCTCCAAATATGTGAACTTCCTGTACCTGGCCAGCCACTATGAGAAGCTGAAGG
GCTCCCCCGAGGATAATGAGCAGAAACAGCTGTTTGTGGAACAGCACAAGCACTACCTGGACGAGATCAT
CGAGCAGATCAGCGAGTTCTCCAAGAGAGTGATCCTGGCCGACGCTAATCTGGACAAAGTGCTGTCCGCC
TACAACAAGCACCGGGATAAGCCCATCAGAGAGCAGGCCGAGAATATCATCCACCTGTTTACCCTGACCA
ATCTGGGAGCCCCTGCCGCCTTCAAGTACTTTGACACCACCATCGACCGGAAGAGGTACACCAGCACCAA
AGAGGTGCTGGACGCCACCCTGATCCACCAGAGCATCACCGGCCTGTACGAGACACGGATCGACCTGTCT
CAGCTGGGAGGTGACTCTGGCGGCTCAAAAAGAACCGCCGACGGCAGCGAATTCGAGCCCAAGAAGAAGA
GGAAAGTCTAACCGGTCATCATCACCATCACCATTGAGTTTAAACCCGCTGATCAGCCTCGACTGTGCCT
TCTAGTTGCCAGCCATCTGTTGTTTGCCCCTCCCCCGTGCCTTCCTTGACCCTGGAAGGTGCCACTCCCA
CTGTCCTTTCCTAATAAAATGAGGAAATTGCATCGCATTGTCTGAGTAGGTGTCATTCTATTCTGGGGGG
TGGGGTGGGGCAGGACAGCAAGGGGGAGGATTGGGAAGACAATAGCAGGCATGCTGGGGATGCGGTGGGC
TCTATGGCTTCTGAGGCGGAAAGAACCAGCTGGGGCTCGATACCGTCGACCTCTAGCTAGAGCTTGGCGT
AATCATGGTCATAGCTGTTTCCTGTGTGAAATTGTTATCCGCTCACAATTCCACACAACATACGAGCCGG
AAGCATAAAGTGTAAAGCCTAGGGTGCCTAATGAGTGAGCTAACTCACATTAATTGCGTTGCGCTCACTG
CCCGCTTTCCAGTCGGGAAACCTGTCGTGCCAGCTGCATTAATGAATCGGCCAACGCGCGGGGAGAGGCG
GTTTGCGTATTGGGCGCTCTTCCGCTTCCTCGCTCACTGACTCGCTGCGCTCGGTCGTTCGGCTGCGGCG
AGCGGTATCAGCTCACTCAAAGGCGGTAATACGGTTATCCACAGAATCAGGGGATAACGCAGGAAAGAAC
ATGTGAGCAAAAGGCCAGCAAAAGGCCAGGAACCGTAAAAAGGCCGCGTTGCTGGCGTTTTTCCATAGGC
TCCGCCCCCCTGACGAGCATCACAAAAATCGACGCTCAAGTCAGAGGTGGCGAAACCCGACAGGACTATA
AAGATACCAGGCGTTTCCCCCTGGAAGCTCCCTCGTGCGCTCTCCTGTTCCGACCCTGCCGCTTACCGGA
TACCTGTCCGCCTTTCTCCCTTCGGGAAGCGTGGCGCTTTCTCATAGCTCACGCTGTAGGTATCTCAGTT
CGGTGTAGGTCGTTCGCTCCAAGCTGGGCTGTGTGCACGAACCCCCCGTTCAGCCCGACCGCTGCGCCTT
ATCCGGTAACTATCGTCTTGAGTCCAACCCGGTAAGACACGACTTATCGCCACTGGCAGCAGCCACTGGT
AACAGGATTAGCAGAGCGAGGTATGTAGGCGGTGCTACAGAGTTCTTGAAGTGGTGGCCTAACTACGGCT
ACACTAGAAGAACAGTATTTGGTATCTGCGCTCTGCTGAAGCCAGTTACCTTCGGAAAAAGAGTTGGTAG
CTCTTGATCCGGCAAACAAACCACCGCTGGTAGCGGTGGTTTTTTTGTTTGCAAGCAGCAGATTACGCGC
AGAAAAAAAGGATCTCAAGAAGATCCTTTGATCTTTTCTACGGGGTCTGACACTCAGTGGAACGAAAACT
CACGTTAAGGGATTTTGGTCATGAGATTATCAAAAAGGATCTTCACCTAGATCCTTTTAAATTAAAAATG
AAGTTTTAAATCAATCTAAAGTATATATGAGTAAACTTGGTCTGACAGTTACCAATGCTTAATCAGTGAG
GCACCTATCTCAGCGATCTGTCTATTTCGTTCATCCATAGTTGCCTGACTCCCCGTCGTGTAGATAACTA
CGATACGGGAGGGCTTACCATCTGGCCCCAGTGCTGCAATGATACCGCGGCTACCACGCTCACCGGCTCC
AGATTTATCAGCAATAAACCAGCCAGCCGGAAGGGCCGAGCGCAGAAGTGGTCCTGCAACTTTATCCGCC
TCCATCCAGTCTATTAATTGTTGCCGGGAAGCTAGAGTAAGTAGTTCGCCAGTTAATAGTTTGCGCAACG
TTGTTGCCATTGCTACAGGCATCGTGGTGTCACGCTCGTCGTTTGGTATGGCTTCATTCAGCTCCGGTTC
CCAACGATCAAGGCGAGTTACATGATCCCCCATGTTGTGCAAAAAAGCGGTTAGCTCCTTCGGTCCTCCG
ATCGTTGTCAGAAGTAAGTTGGCCGCAGTGTTATCACTCATGGTTATGGCAGCACTGCATAATTCTCTTA
CTGTCATGCCATCCGTAAGATGCTTTTCTGTGACTGGTGAGTACTCAACCAAGTCATTCTGAGAATAGTG
TATGCGGCGACCGAGTTGCTCTTGCCCGGCGTCAATACGGGATAATACCGCGCCACATAGCAGAACTTTA
AAAGTGCTCATCATTGGAAAACGTTCTTCGGGGCGAAAACTCTCAAGGATCTTACCGCTGTTGAGATCCA
GTTCGATGTAACCCACTCGTGCACCCAACTGATCTTCAGCATCTTTTACTTTCACCAGCGTTTCTGGGTG
AGCAAAAACAGGAAGGCAAAATGCCGCAAAAAAGGGAATAAGGGCGACACGGAAATGTTGAATACTCATA
CTCTTCCTTTTTCAATATTATTGAAGCATTTATCAGGGTTATTGTCTCATGAGCGGATACATATTTGAAT
GTATTTAGAAAAATAAACAAATAGGGGTTCCGCGCACATTTCCCCGAAAAGTGCCACCTGACGTCGACGG
ATCGGGAGATCGATCTCCCGATCCCCTAGGGTCGACTCTCAGTACAATCTGCTCTGATGCCGCATAGTTA
AGCCAGTATCTGCTCCCTGCTTGTGTGTTGGAGGTCGCTGAGTAGTGCGCGAGCAAAATTTAAGCTACAA
CAAGGCAAGGCTTGACCGACAATTGCATGAAGAATCTGCTTAGGGTTAGGCGTTTTGCGCTGCTTCGCGA
TGTACGGGCCAGATATACGCGTTGACATTGATTATTGACTAGTTATTAATAGTAATCAATTACGGGGTCA
TTAGTTCATAGCCCATATATGGAGTTCCGCGTTACATAACTTACGGTAAATGGCCCGCCTGGCTGACCGC
CCAACGACCCCCGCCCATTGACGTCAATAATGACGTATGTTCCCATAGTAACGCCAATAGGGACTTTCCA
TTGACGTCAATGGGTGGAGTATTTACGGTAAACTGCCCACTTGGCAGTACATCAAGTGTATCATATGCCA
AGTACGCCCCCTATTGACGTCAATGACGGTAAATGGCCCGCCTGGCATTATGCCCAGTACATGACCTTAT
GGGACTTTCCTACTTGGCAGTACATCTACGTATTAGTCATCGCTATTACCATGGTGATGCGGTTTTGGCA
GTACATCAATGGGCGTGGATAGCGGTTTGACTCACGGGGATTTCCAAGTCTCCACCCCATTGACGTCAAT
GGGAGTTTGTTTTGGCACCAAAATCAACGGGACTTTCCAAAATGTCGTAACAACTCCGCCCCATTGACGC
AAATGGGCGGTAGGCGTGTACGGTGGGAGGTCTATATAAGCAGAGCTGGTTTAGTGAACCGTCAGATCCG
CTAGAGATCCGCGGCCGCTAATACGACTCACTATAGGGAGAGCCGCCACCATGAAACGGACAGCCGACGG
AAGCGAGTTCGAGTCACCAAAGAAGAAGCGGAAAGTCATGTCTGAAGTCGAGTTTAGCCACGAGTATTGG
ATGAGGCACGCACTGACCCTGGCAAAGCGAGCATGGGATGAAAGAGAAGTCCCCGTGGGCGCCGTGCTGG
TGCACAACAATAGAGTGATCGGAGAGGGATGGAACAGGGCAATCGGCCACCACGACCCTACCGCACACGC
AGAGATCATGGCACTGAGGCAGGGAGGCCTGGTCATGCAGAATTACCGCCTGTTCGATGCCACCCTGTAT
GTGACACTGGAGCCATGCGTGATGTGCGCAGGAGCAATGATCCACAGCAGGATCGGAAGAGTGGTGTTCG
GAGTGCGGGGCGCCAGGCACGGCGCAGCAGGCTCCCTGATGAATGTGCTGCACTACCCCGGCATAAAGCA
CCGGGTGGAGATCACAGAGGGAATCCTGGCAGACGAGTGCGCCGCCCTGCTGAGCCGTTTCTTTAGAATG
CCGAGACGGGTGTTCAATGCCCAGAAGAAGGCACAGAGCTCCACCGACTCTGGAGGATCTAGCGGAGGAT
CCTCTGGCAGCGAGACACCAGGAACAAGCGAGTCAGCAACACCAGAGAGCAGTGGCGGCAGCAGCGGCGG
CAGCGACAAGAAGTACAGCATCGGCCTGGCCATCGGCACCAACTCTGTGGGCTGGGCCGTGATCACCGAC
GAGTACAAGGTGCCCAGCAAGAAATTCAAGGTGCTGGGCAACACCGACCGGCACAGCATCAAGAAGAACC
TGATCGGAGCCCTGCTGTTCGACAGCGGCGAAACAGCCGAGGCCACCCGGCTGAAGAGAACCGCCAGAAG
AAGATACACCAGACGGAAGAACCGGATCTGCTATCTGCAAGAGATCTTCAGCAACGAGATGGCCAAGGTG
GACGACAGCTTCTTCCACAGACTGGAAGAGTCCTTCCTGGTGGAAGAGGATAAGAAGCACGAGCGGCACC
CCATCTTCGGCAACATCGTGGACGAGGTGGCCTACCACGAGAAGTACCCCACCATCTACCACCTGAGAAA
GAAACTGGTGGACAGCACCGACAAGGCCGACCTGCGGCTGATCTATCTGGCCCTGGCCCACATGATCAAG
TTCCGGGGCCACTTCCTGATCGAGGGCGACCTGAACCCCGACAACAGCGACGTGGACAAGCTGTTCATCC
AGCTGGTGCAGACCTACAACCAGCTGTTCGAGGAAAACCCCATCAACGCCAGCGGCGTGGACGCCAAGGC
CATCCTGTCTGCCAGACTGAGCAAGAGCAGACGGCTGGAAAATCTGATCGCCCAGCTGCCCGGCGAAAAG
AAGAATGGCCTGTTCGGAAACCTGATTGCCCTGAGCCTGGGCCTGACCCCCAACTTCAAGAGCAACTTCG
ACCTGGCCGAGGATGCCAAACTGCAGCTGAGCAAGGACACCTACGACGACGACCTGGACAACCTGCTGGC
CCAGATCGGCGACCAGTACGCCGACCTGTT
Features (pLannotate 1.2.2; 16 found; start..end, strand, type, name):
   3353..3577    +  polyA_signal   bGH poly(A) signal: bovine growth hormone polyadenylation signal
   3581..3602    +  promoter       SV40 promoter (fragment): SV40 enhancer and early promoter
   3607..3623    +  misc_feature   MCS (fragment): pBluescript multiple cloning site
   3672..3688    -  protein_bind   lac operator: The lac repressor binds to the lac operator to inhibit transcription in E. coli. This inhibition can be relieved by adding lactose or isopropyl-β-D-thiogalactopyranoside (IPTG). lac repressor encoded by lacI
   3696..3726    -  promoter       lac promoter: promoter for the E. coli lac operon
   3741..3762    -  protein_bind   CAP binding site: CAP binding activates transcription in the presence of cAMP. E. coli catabolite activator protein
   3775..3867    -  CDS            lacI (fragment): lac repressor; lacI; The lac repressor binds to the lac operator to inhibit transcription in E. coli. This inhibition can be relieved by adding lactose or isopropyl-β-D-thiogalactopyranoside (IPTG).
   4050..4638    -  rep_origin     ori: high-copy-number ColE1/pMB1/pBR322/pUC origin of replication
   4809..5669    -  CDS            AmpR: β-lactamase; bla; confers resistance to ampicillin, carbenicillin, and related antibiotics
   5670..5774    -  promoter       AmpR promoter: bla
   5845..5889    -  misc_feature   bom (fragment): basis of mobility region from pBR322
   6044..6423    +  enhancer       CMV enhancer: human cytomegalovirus immediate early enhancer
   6424..6627    +  promoter       CMV promoter: human cytomegalovirus (CMV) immediate early promoter
   6669..6687    +  promoter       T7 promoter: promoter for bacteriophage T7 RNA polymerase
   6758..7255    +  CDS            tadA: TADA_ECOLI - Also known as yfhC. Experimental evidence at protein level: Swiss-Prot protein existence level 1. Catalyzes the deamination of adenosine to inosine at the wobble position 34 of tRNA(Arg2). Essential for cell viability. From Escherichia coli (strain K12).
   7355..3236    +  CDS            dCas9 (fragment) (across the origin): catalytically dead mutant of the Cas9 endonuclease from the Streptococcus pyogenes Type II CRISPR/Cas system RNA-guided DNA-binding protein that lacks endonuclease activity due to the D10A mutation in the RuvC catalytic domain and the N863A mutation in the HNH catalytic domain
