[The description below was written by a language model from this plasmid's Addgene catalogue record and pLannotate feature annotations shown in this document.]
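Description:
ABE-RA4.3 is a mammalian expression plasmid of about 8.2 kb that encodes an adenine base editor variant. It is built on a pCMV backbone with a high-copy ColE1/pBR322-type origin of replication and a β-lactamase (AmpR) gene under its own promoter for ampicillin selection in E. coli. The backbone also carries short remnants of earlier cloning vectors, including a lac promoter/operator with its CAP binding site, fragments of lacI and bom, and small fragments of an SV40 promoter and a multiple cloning site. None of these appears to play a role in the payload. No mammalian selection marker is annotated, which suggests transient transfection as the expected use.

The payload is a single open reading frame driven by the human cytomegalovirus immediate early enhancer and promoter and terminated by the bovine growth hormone polyadenylation signal. A T7 promoter sits just upstream of the coding region and could support in vitro transcription. The frame begins with an engineered E. coli tRNA adenosine deaminase, TadA-RA4.3, which carries seventeen listed substitutions (among them A106V, D108G, H123Y and D147R). It is separated by a gap of roughly 100 nt, presumably a linker, from Streptococcus pyogenes Cas9. The catalogue entry describes the Cas9 portion as the D10A nickase. The automated annotation labels it as a dCas9 fragment, which most likely reflects a best match to a reference feature rather than a fully inactive enzyme.

When directed to a target by a guide RNA, which must be supplied separately because none is annotated here, the fusion deaminates adenines in the exposed DNA strand and nicks the opposite strand, yielding A•T to G•C conversions. According to the associated publication title, the variant was developed to broaden the sequence contexts that adenine base editing can act on.
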