Addgene plasmid #208308: ABE-RA4.3
Purpose: Expresses ABE-RA4.3 in mammalian cells
Depositing lab: Weixin Tang. Depositing organization: University of Chicago. Publication: An adenine base editor variant expands context compatibility. Xiao YL, Wu Y, Tang W. Nat Biotechnol. 2024 Jan 2. doi: 10.1038/s41587-023-01994-3. PubMed 38168987.
Backbone
  Vector backbone: pCMV with a BR322 origin
  Backbone size w/o insert (bp): 3402
  Vector type: Mammalian Expression
Growth in bacteria
  Bacterial resistance: Ampicillin, 100 μg/mL
  Growth temperature: 37°C
  Growth strain: DH5alpha
  Copy number: High Copy
Gene/Insert
  Gene/Insert name: TadA-RA4.3-SpCas9 D10A
  Species: E. coli
  Insert size (bp): 4818
  Mutation: P48A, R51H, I76F, A106V, D108G, K110R, T111H, D119N, H123Y, M126I, N127K, D147R, R152P, Q154R, E155V, I156F, K157N
  Cloning method: Restriction Enzyme; 5′ cloning site Unknown (unknown if destroyed); 3′ cloning site Unknown (unknown if destroyed)
Terms and licenses: Academic/Nonprofit Terms; Industry Terms: Not Available to Industry
How to cite: ABE-RA4.3 was a gift from Weixin Tang (Addgene plasmid # 208308 ; http://n2t.net/addgene:208308 ; RRID:Addgene_208308)
